Addgene plasmid #153161: 10 x FHR-luc
Purpose: Luciferase reporter plasmid for FOXTF
Depositing lab: Stefan Koch. Depositing organization: Linkopings Universitet. Publication: A uniform expression library for the exploration of FOX transcription factor biology. Moparthi L, Koch S. Differentiation. 2020 Sep - Oct;115:30-36. doi: 10.1016/j.diff.2020.08.002. Epub 2020 Aug 20. PubMed 32858261.
Backbone
  Vector backbone: pGL3
  Backbone size w/o insert (bp): 4853
  Vector type: Luciferase
Growth in bacteria
  Bacterial resistance: Ampicillin, 100 μg/mL
  Growth temperature: 37°C
  Growth strain: DH5alpha
  Copy number: High Copy
Gene/Insert
  Gene/Insert name: luciferase
  Species: Other
  Insert size (bp): 127
  Promoter: minP
  Cloning method: Restriction Enzyme; 5′ cloning site SacI (not destroyed); 3′ cloning site XhoI (not destroyed)
  Sequencing primers: 5′ RVPrimer3; 3′ LucNRev
Terms and licenses: Academic/Nonprofit Terms; Industry Terms: Not Available to Industry
How to cite: 10 x FHR-luc was a gift from Stefan Koch (Addgene plasmid # 153161 ; http://n2t.net/addgene:153161 ; RRID:Addgene_153161)
