[The description below was written by a language model from this plasmid's Addgene catalogue record and pLannotate feature annotations shown in this document.]
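Description:
10 x FHR-luc is a firefly luciferase reporter plasmid built on the pGL3 backbone, intended for measuring the transcriptional activity of forkhead box (FOX) transcription factors. It is propagated in E. coli as a high-copy plasmid through a ColE1/pUC-type origin and selected with ampicillin via the β-lactamase gene and its native promoter. An f1 bacteriophage origin is also present. Short annotated fragments of lacZα, a tetracycline resistance gene and SV40 large T antigen appear to be non-functional backbone remnants.

The catalogue lists the insert as "luciferase", but the recorded insert size of 127 bp and its placement between the SacI and XhoI sites point to a short regulatory element cloned upstream of the reporter. The plasmid name suggests this is ten copies of a forkhead-responsive element, although the feature table does not annotate this region and the record does not spell out its composition. Immediately downstream lies minP, a minimal TATA-box promoter with low basal activity, followed by the enhanced luc+ firefly luciferase coding sequence and an SV40 polyadenylation signal. Because minP alone drives little transcription, luciferase output should depend largely on factors that bind the upstream element. A synthetic poly(A) signal and an RNA polymerase II pause site from the human α2 globin gene sit upstream of the cloning region, where they limit read-through transcription from the backbone and so reduce background signal.

The plasmid carries no mammalian selection marker or viral elements, which fits use by transient transfection. There, luminescence serves as a readout of FOX factor activity, for example when comparing members of a FOX expression library.
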