Features (pLannotate 1.2.2; 12 found; start..end, strand, type, name):
    156..187     +  promoter       minP: minimal TATA-box promoter with low basal activity
    249..1901    +  CDS            luciferase: firefly luciferase; luc+; enhanced luc+ version of the luciferase gene
   1942..2063    -  polyA_signal   SV40 poly(A) signal: SV40 polyadenylation signal
   2086..2154    -  CDS            large T antigen (fragment): large T antigen from SV40 (simian virus 40)
   2170..2302    +  CDS            TcR (fragment): tetracycline efflux protein; tet; confers resistance to tetracycline
   2482..3070    -  rep_origin     ori: high-copy-number ColE1/pMB1/pBR322/pUC origin of replication
   3241..4101    -  CDS            AmpR: β-lactamase; bla; confers resistance to ampicillin, carbenicillin, and related antibiotics
   4102..4206    -  promoter       AmpR promoter: bla
   4233..4661    +  rep_origin     f1 ori (sequence partly withheld): f1 bacteriophage origin of replication; arrow indicates direction of (+) strand synthesis
   4693..4760    -  CDS            lacZα (fragment): LacZα fragment of β-galactosidase; lacZ fragment
   4819..4867    +  polyA_signal   poly(A) signal: synthetic polyadenylation signal
   4881..4972    +  misc_feature   pause site: RNA polymerase II transcriptional pause signal from the human α2 globin gene
>Addgene plasmid #153161 | 10 x FHR-luc | addgene full sequence | sequence record 299717 | Addgene NGS Result
GGTACCGAGCTCCGTAAGTAAACACGTAAGTAAACACGTAAGTAAACACGTAAGTAAACACGTAAGTAAA
CACGTAAGTAAACACGTAAGTAAACACGTAAGATTTAAACGTAAGTAAACACGTAAGATTTAAACGTAAC
TCGAGATCTAGACTCTAGAGGGTATATAATGGAAGCTCGAATTCCAGCTTGGCATTCCGGTACTGTTGGT
AAAAAGCTTGGCATTCCGGTACTGTTGGTAAAGCCACCATGGAAGACGCCAAAAACATAAAGAAAGGCCC
GGCGCCATTCTATCCGCTGGAAGATGGAACCGCTGGAGAGCAACTGCATAAGGCTATGAAGAGATACGCC
CTGGTTCCTGGAACAATTGCTTTTACAGATGCACATATCGAGGTGGACATCACTTACGCTGAGTACTTCG
AAATGTCCGTTCGGTTGGCAGAAGCTATGAAACGATATGGGCTGAATACAAATCACAGAATCGTCGTATG
CAGTGAAAACTCTCTTCAATTCTTTATGCCGGTGTTGGGCGCGTTATTTATCGGAGTTGCAGTTGCGCCC
GCGAACGACATTTATAATGAACGTGAATTGCTCAACAGTATGGGCATTTCGCAGCCTACCGTGGTGTTCG
TTTCCAAAAAGGGGTTGCAAAAAATTTTGAACGTGCAAAAAAAGCTCCCAATCATCCAAAAAATTATTAT
CATGGATTCTAAAACGGATTACCAGGGATTTCAGTCGATGTACACGTTCGTCACATCTCATCTACCTCCC
GGTTTTAATGAATACGATTTTGTGCCAGAGTCCTTCGATAGGGACAAGACAATTGCACTGATCATGAACT
CCTCTGGATCTACTGGTCTGCCTAAAGGTGTCGCTCTGCCTCATAGAACTGCCTGCGTGAGATTCTCGCA
TGCCAGAGATCCTATTTTTGGCAATCAAATCATTCCGGATACTGCGATTTTAAGTGTTGTTCCATTCCAT
CACGGTTTTGGAATGTTTACTACACTCGGATATTTGATATGTGGATTTCGAGTCGTCTTAATGTATAGAT
TTGAAGAAGAGCTGTTTCTGAGGAGCCTTCAGGATTACAAGATTCAAAGTGCGCTGCTGGTGCCAACCCT
ATTCTCCTTCTTCGCCAAAAGCACTCTGATTGACAAATACGATTTATCTAATTTACACGAAATTGCTTCT
GGTGGCGCTCCCCTCTCTAAGGAAGTCGGGGAAGCGGTTGCCAAGAGGTTCCATCTGCCAGGTATCAGGC
AAGGATATGGGCTCACTGAGACTACATCAGCTATTCTGATTACACCCGAGGGGGATGATAAACCGGGCGC
GGTCGGTAAAGTTGTTCCATTTTTTGAAGCGAAGGTTGTGGATCTGGATACCGGGAAAACGCTGGGCGTT
AATCAAAGAGGCGAACTGTGTGTGAGAGGTCCTATGATTATGTCCGGTTATGTAAACAATCCGGAAGCGA
CCAACGCCTTGATTGACAAGGATGGATGGCTACATTCTGGAGACATAGCTTACTGGGACGAAGACGAACA
CTTCTTCATCGTTGACCGCCTGAAGTCTCTGATTAAGTACAAAGGCTATCAGGTGGCTCCCGCTGAATTG
GAATCCATCTTGCTCCAACACCCCAACATCTTCGACGCAGGTGTCGCAGGTCTTCCCGACGATGACGCCG
GTGAACTTCCCGCCGCCGTTGTTGTTTTGGAGCACGGAAAGACGATGACGGAAAAAGAGATCGTGGATTA
CGTCGCCAGTCAAGTAACAACCGCGAAAAAGTTGCGCGGAGGAGTTGTGTTTGTGGACGAAGTACCGAAA
GGTCTTACCGGAAAACTCGACGCAAGAAAAATCAGAGAGATCCTCATAAAGGCCAAGAAGGGCGGAAAGA
TCGCCGTGTAATTCTAGAGTCGGGGCGGCCGGCCGCTTCGAGCAGACATGATAAGATACATTGATGAGTT
TGGACAAACCACAACTAGAATGCAGTGAAAAAAATGCTTTATTTGTGAAATTTGTGATGCTATTGCTTTA
TTTGTAACCATTATAAGCTGCAATAAACAAGTTAACAACAACAATTGCATTCATTTTATGTTTCAGGTTC
AGGGGGAGGTGTGGGAGGTTTTTTAAAGCAAGTAAAACCTCTACAAATGTGGTAAAATCGATAAGGATCC
GTCGACCGATGCCCTTGAGAGCCTTCAACCCAGTCAGCTCCTTCCGGTGGGCGCGGGGCATGACTATCGT
CGCCGCACTTATGACTGTCTTCTTTATCATGCAACTCGTAGGACAGGTGCCGGCAGCGCTCTTCCGCTTC
CTCGCTCACTGACTCGCTGCGCTCGGTCGTTCGGCTGCGGCGAGCGGTATCAGCTCACTCAAAGGCGGTA
ATACGGTTATCCACAGAATCAGGGGATAACGCAGGAAAGAACATGTGAGCAAAAGGCCAGCAAAAGGCCA
GGAACCGTAAAAAGGCCGCGTTGCTGGCGTTTTTCCATAGGCTCCGCCCCCCTGACGAGCATCACAAAAA
TCGACGCTCAAGTCAGAGGTGGCGAAACCCGACAGGACTATAAAGATACCAGGCGTTTCCCCCTGGAAGC
TCCCTCGTGCGCTCTCCTGTTCCGACCCTGCCGCTTACCGGATACCTGTCCGCCTTTCTCCCTTCGGGAA
GCGTGGCGCTTTCTCATAGCTCACGCTGTAGGTATCTCAGTTCGGTGTAGGTCGTTCGCTCCAAGCTGGG
CTGTGTGCACGAACCCCCCGTTCAGCCCGACCGCTGCGCCTTATCCGGTAACTATCGTCTTGAGTCCAAC
CCGGTAAGACACGACTTATCGCCACTGGCAGCAGCCACTGGTAACAGGATTAGCAGAGCGAGGTATGTAG
GCGGTGCTACAGAGTTCTTGAAGTGGTGGCCTAACTACGGCTACACTAGAAGAACAGTATTTGGTATCTG
CGCTCTGCTGAAGCCAGTTACCTTCGGAAAAAGAGTTGGTAGCTCTTGATCCGGCAAACAAACCACCGCT
GGTAGCGGTGGTTTTTTTGTTTGCAAGCAGCAGATTACGCGCAGAAAAAAAGGATCTCAAGAAGATCCTT
TGATCTTTTCTACGGGGTCTGACGCTCAGTGGAACGAAAACTCACGTTAAGGGATTTTGGTCATGAGATT
ATCAAAAAGGATCTTCACCTAGATCCTTTTAAATTAAAAATGAAGTTTTAAATCAATCTAAAGTATATAT
GAGTAAACTTGGTCTGACAGTTACCAATGCTTAATCAGTGAGGCACCTATCTCAGCGATCTGTCTATTTC
GTTCATCCATAGTTGCCTGACTCCCCGTCGTGTAGATAACTACGATACGGGAGGGCTTACCATCTGGCCC
CAGTGCTGCAATGATACCGCGAGACCCACGCTCACCGGCTCCAGATTTATCAGCAATAAACCAGCCAGCC
GGAAGGGCCGAGCGCAGAAGTGGTCCTGCAACTTTATCCGCCTCCATCCAGTCTATTAATTGTTGCCGGG
AAGCTAGAGTAAGTAGTTCGCCAGTTAATAGTTTGCGCAACGTTGTTGCCATTGCTACAGGCATCGTGGT
GTCACGCTCGTCGTTTGGTATGGCTTCATTCAGCTCCGGTTCCCAACGATCAAGGCGAGTTACATGATCC
CCCATGTTGTGCAAAAAAGCGGTTAGCTCCTTCGGTCCTCCGATCGTTGTCAGAAGTAAGTTGGCCGCAG
TGTTATCACTCATGGTTATGGCAGCACTGCATAATTCTCTTACTGTCATGCCATCCGTAAGATGCTTTTC
TGTGACTGGTGAGTACTCAACCAAGTCATTCTGAGAATAGTGTATGCGGCGACCGAGTTGCTCTTGCCCG
GCGTCAATACGGGATAATACCGCGCCACATAGCAGAACTTTAAAAGTGCTCATCATTGGAAAACGTTCTT
CGGGGCGAAAACTCTCAAGGATCTTACCGCTGTTGAGATCCAGTTCGATGTAACCCACTCGTGCACCCAA
CTGATCTTCAGCATCTTTTACTTTCACCAGCGTTTCTGGGTGAGCAAAAACAGGAAGGCAAAATGCCGCA
AAAAAGGGAATAAGGGCGACACGGAAATGTTGAATACTCATACTCTTCCTTTTTCAATATTATTGAAGCA
TTTATCAGGGTTATTGTCTCATGAGCGGATACATATTTGAATGTATTTAGAAAAATAAACAAATAGGGGT
TCCGCGCACATTTCCCCGAAAAGTGCCACCTG
[124 nt withheld, positions 4233-4356]
C
[91 nt withheld, positions 4358-4448]
A
[49 nt withheld, positions 4450-4498]
CCTTTGACGTTGGAGTCCACGTTCTTT
[37 nt withheld, positions 4526-4562]
ACCCTATCTCGGTCTATTCTTTTGATTTATAAGGGATTTTGCCGATTTCGGCCTATTGGTTAAAAAATGA
GCTGATTTAACAAAAATTTAACGCGAATTTTAACAAAATATTAACGCTTACAATTTGCCATTCGCCATTC
AGGCTGCGCAACTGTTGGGAAGGGCGATCGGTGCGGGCCTCTTCGCTATTACGCCAGCCCAAGCTACCAT
GATAAGTAAGTAATATTAAGGTACGGGAGGTACTTGGAGCGGCCGCAATAAAATATCTTTATTTTCATTA
CATCTGTGTGTTGGTTTTTTGTGTGAATCGATAGTACTAACATACGCTCTCCATCAAAACAAAACGAAAC
AAAACAAACTAGCAAAATAGGCTGTCCCCAGTGCAAGTGCAGGTGCCAGAACATTTCTCTATCGATA
